>Addgene plasmid #169742 | CMV+ episome | addgene full sequence | sequence record 334220 | Addgene NGS Result
TGCTGCCATAACCATGAGTGATAACACTGCGGCCAACTTACTTCTGACAACGATCGGAGGACCGAAGGAG
CTAACCGCTTTTTTGCACAACATGGGGGATCATGTAACTCGCCTTGATCGTTGGGAACCGGAGCTGAATG
AAGCCATACCAAACGACGAGCGTGACACCACGATGCCTGCAGCAATGGCAACAACGTTGCGCAAACTATT
AACTGGCGAACTACTTACTCTAGCTTCCCGGCAACAATTAATAGACTGGATGGAGGCGGATAAAGTTGCA
GGACCACTTCTGCGCTCGGCCCTTCCGGCTGGCTGGTTTATTGCTGATAAATCTGGAGCCGGTGAGCGTG
GGTCTCGCGGTATCATTGCAGCACTGGGGCCAGATGGTAAGCCCTCCCGTATCGTAGTTATCTACACGAC
GGGGAGTCAGGCAACTATGGATGAACGAAATAGACAGATCGCTGAGATAGGTGCCTCACTGATTAAGCAT
TGGTAACTGTCAGACCAAGTTTACTCATATATACTTTAGATTGATTTAAAACTTCATTTTTAATTTAAAA
GGATCTAGGTGAAGATCCTTTTTGATAATCTCATGACCAAAATCCCTTAACGTGAGTTTTCGTTCCACTG
AGCGTCAGACCCCGTAGAAAAGATCAAAGGATCTTCTTGAGATCCTTTTTTTCTGCGCGTAATCTGCTGC
TTGCAAACAAAAAAACCACCGCTACCAGCGGTGGTTTGTTTGCCGGATCAAGAGCTACCAACTCTTTTTC
CGAAGGTAACTGGCTTCAGCAGAGCGCAGATACCAAATACTGTCCTTCTAGTGTAGCCGTAGTTAGGCCA
CCACTTCAAGAACTCTGTAGCACCGCCTACATACCTCGCTCTGCTAATCCTGTTACCAGTGGCTGCTGCC
AGTGGCGATAAGTCGTGTCTTACCGGGTTGGACTCAAGACGATAGTTACCGGATAAGGCGCAGCGGTCGG
GCTGAACGGGGGGTTCGTGCACACAGCCCAGCTTGGAGCGAACGACCTACACCGAACTGAGATACCTACA
GCGTGAGCTATGAGAAAGCGCCACGCTTCCCGAAGGGAGAAAGGCGGACAGGTATCCGGTAAGCGGCAGG
GTCGGAACAGGAGAGCGCACGAGGGAGCTTCCAGGGGGAAACGCCTGGTATCTTTATAGTCCTGTCGGGT
TTCGCCACCTCTGACTTGAGCGTCGATTTTTGTGATGCTCGTCAGGGGGGCGGAGCCTATGGAAAAACGC
CAGCAACGCGGCCTTTTTACGGTTCCTGGCCTTTTGCTGGCCTTGAAGCTGTCCCTGATGGTCGTCATCT
ACCTGCCTGGACAGCATGGCCTGCAACGCGGGCATCCCGATGCCGCCGGAAGCGAGAAGAATCATAATGG
GGAAGGCCATCCAGCCTCGCGTCGCGAACGCCAGCAAGACGTAGCCCAGCGCGTCGGCCCCGAGATGCGC
CGCGTGCGGCTGCTGGAGATGGCGGACGCGATGGATATGTTCTGCCAAGGGTTGGTTTGCGCATTCACAG
TTCTCCGCAAGAATTGATTGGCTCCAATTCTTGGAGTGGTGAATCCGTTAGCGAGGTGCCGCCCTGCTTC
ATCCCCGTGGCCCGTTGCTCGCGTTTGCTGGCGGTGTCCCCGGAAGAAATATATTTGCATGTCTTTAGTT
CTATGATGACACAAACCCCGCCCAGCGTCTTGTCATTGGCGAATTCGAACACGCAGATGCAGTCGGGGCG
GCGCGGTCCGAGGTCCACTTCGCATATTAAGGTGACGCGTGTGGCCTCGAACACCGAGCGACCCTGCAGC
GACCCGCTTAACAGCGTCAACAGCGTGCCGCAGATCCCGGGGGGCAATGAGATATGAAAAAGCCTGAACT
CACCGCGACGTCTGTCGAGAAGTTTCTGATCGAAAAGTTCGACAGCGTCTCCGACCTGATGCAGCTCTCG
GAGGGCGAAGAATCTCGTGCTTTCAGCTTCGATGTAGGAGGGCGTGGATATGTCCTGCGGGTAAATAGCT
GCGCCGATGGTTTCTACAAAGATCGTTATGTTTATCGGCACTTTGCATCGGCCGCGCTCCCGATTCCGGA
AGTGCTTGACATTGGGGAATTCAGCGAGAGCCTGACCTATTGCATCTCCCGCCGTGCACAGGGTGTCACG
TTGCAAGACCTGCCTGAAACCGAACTGCCCGCTGTTCTGCAGCCGGTCGCGGAGGCCATGGATGCGATCG
CTGCGGCCGATCTTAGCCAGACGAGCGGGTTCGGCCCATTCGGACCGCAAGGAATCGGTCAATACACTAC
ATGGCGTGATTTCATATGCGCGATTGCTGATCCCCATGTGTATCACTGGCAAACTGTGATGGACGACACC
GTCAGTGCGTCCGTCGCGCAGGCTCTCGATGAGCTGATGCTTTGGGCCGAGGACTGCCCCGAAGTCCGGC
ACCTCGTGCACGCGGATTTCGGCTCCAACAATGTCCTGACGGACAATGGCCGCATAACAGCGGTCATTGA
CTGGAGCGAGGCGATGTTCGGGGATTCCCAATACGAGGTCGCCAACATCTTCTTCTGGAGGCCGTGGTTG
GCTTGTATGGAGCAGCAGACGCGCTACTTCGAGCGGAGGCATCCGGAGCTTGCAGGATCGCCGCGGCTCC
GGGCGTATATGCTCCGCATTGGTCTTGACCAACTCTATCAGAGCTTGGTTGACGGCAATTTCGATGATGC
AGCTTGGGCGCAGGGTCGATGCGACGCAATCGTCCGATCCGGAGCCGGGACTGTCGGGCGTACACAAATC
GCCCGCAGAAGCGCGGCCGTCTGGACCGATGGCTGTGTAGAAGTACTCGCCGATAGTGGAAACCGACGCC
CCAGCACTCGTCCGGATCGGGAGATGGGGGAGGCTAACTGAAACACGGAAGGAGACAATACCGGAAGGAA
CCCGCGCTATGACGGCAATAAAAAGACAGAATAAAACGCACGGGTGTTGGGTCGTTTGTTCATAAACGCG
GGGTTCGGTCCCAGGGCTGGCACTCTGTCGATACCCCACCGAGACCCCATTGGGGCCAATACGCCCGCGT
TTCTTCCTTTTCCCCACCCCACCCCCCAAGTTCGGGTGAAGGCCCAGGGCTCGCAGCCAACGTCGGGGCG
GCAGGCCCTGCCATAGCCACTGGCCCCGTGGGTTAGGGACGGGGTCCCCCATGGGGAATGGTTTATGGTT
CGTGGGGGTTATTATTTTGGGCGTTGCGTGGGGTCAGGTCCACGACTGGACTGAGCAGACAGACCCATGG
TTTTTGGATGGCCTGGGCATGGACCGCATGTACTGGCGCGACACGAACACCGGGCGTCTGTGGCTGCCAA
ACACCCCCGACCCCCAAAAACCACCGCGCGGATTTCTGGCGTGCCAAGCTAGTCGACCAATTCTCATGTT
TGACAGCTTATCATCGCAGATCCGGGCAACGTTGTTGCCATTGCTGCAGGCGCAGAACTGGTAGGTATGG
AAGATCTCCCGATCCCCTATGGTGCACTCTCAGTACAATCTGCTCTGATGCCGCATAGTTAAGCCAGTAT
CTGCTCCCTGCTTGTGTGTTGGAGGTCGCTGAGTAGTGCGCGAGCAAAATTTAAGCTACAACAAGGCAAG
GCTTGACCGACAATTGCATGAAGAATCTGCTTAGGGTTAGGCGTTTTGCGCTGCTTCGCGATGTACGGGC
CAGATATACGCGTTGACATTGATTATTGACTAGTTATTAATAGTAATCAATTACGGGGTCATTAGTTCAT
AGCCCATATATGGAGTTCCGCGTTACATAACTTACGGTAAATGGCCCGCCTGGCTGACCGCCCAACGACC
CCCGCCCATTGACGTCAATAATGACGTATGTTCCCATAGTAACGCCAATAGGGACTTTCCATTGACGTCA
ATGGGTGGAGTATTTACGGTAAACTGCCCACTTGGCAGTACATCAAGTGTATCATATGCCAAGTACGCCC
CCTATTGACGTCAATGACGGTAAATGGCCCGCCTGGCATTATGCCCAGTACATGACCTTATGGGACTTTC
CTACTTGGCAGTACATCTACGTATTAGTCATCGCTATTACCATGGTGATGCGGTTTTGGCAGTACATCAA
TGGGCGTGGATAGCGGTTTGACTCACGGGGATTTCCAAGTCTCCACCCCATTGACGTCAATGGGAGTTTG
TTTTGGCACCAAAATCAACGGGACTTTCCAAAATGTCGTAACAACTCCGCCCCATTGACGCAAATGGGCG
GTAGGCGTGTACGGTGGGAGGTCTATATAAGCATCCCTATCAGTGATAGAGATCAGATCTCCCTATCAGT
GATAGAGAGCTGTTTTGACCTCCATAGAAGACACCGGGACCGATCCAGCCTCCGGACTCTAGCGTTTAAA
CTTAAGCTGGGTACCCGGGGATCCTCTAGGGCCTCTGAGCTATTCCAGAAGTAGTGAAGAGGCTTTTTTG
GAGGCCTAGGCTTTTGCAAAAAGCTCCGGATCGATCCTGAGAACTTCAGGGTGAGTTTGGGGACCCTTGA
TTGTTCTTTCTTTTTCGCTATTGTAAAATTCATGTTATATGGAGGGGGCAAAGTTTTCAGGGTGTTGTTT
AGAATGGGAAGATGTCCCTTGTATCACCATGGACCCTCATGATAATTTTGTTTCTTTCACTTTCTACTCT
GTTGACAACCATTGTCTCCTCTTATTTTCTTTTCATTTTCTGTAACTTTTTCGTTAAACTTTAGCTTGCA
TTTGTAACGAATTTTTAAATTCACTTTTGTTTATTTGTCAGATTGTAAGTACTTTCTCTAATCACTTTTT
TTTCAAGGCAATCAGGGTATATTATATTGTACTTCAGCACAGTTTTAGAGAACAATTGTTATAATTAAAT
GATAAGGTAGAATATTTCTGCATATAAATTCTGGCTGGCGTGGAAATATTCTTATTGGTAGAAACAACTA
CATCCTGGTCATCATCCTGCCTTTCTCTTTATGGTTACAATGATATACACTGTTTGAGATGAGGATAAAA
TACTCTGAGTCCAAACCGGGCCCCTCTGCTAACCATGTTCATGCCTTCTTCTTTTTCCTACAGGTCCTGC
AGGCGCCACCATGGTGAGCAAGGGCGAGGAGCTGTTCACCGGGGTGGTGCCCATCCTGGTCGAGCTGGAC
GGCGACGTAAACGGCCACAAGTTCAGCGTGTCCGGCGAGGGCGAGGGCGATGCCACCTACGGCAAGCTGA
CCCTGAAGTTCATCTGCACCACCGGCAAGCTGCCCGTGCCCTGGCCCACCCTCGTGACCACCCTGACCTA
CGGCGTGCAGTGCTTCAGCCGCTACCCCGACCACATGAAGCAGCACGACTTCTTCAAGTCCGCCATGCCC
GAAGGCTACGTCCAGGAGCGCACCATCTTCTTCAAGGACGACGGCAACTACAAGACCCGCGCCGAGGTGA
AGTTCGAGGGCGACACCCTGGTGAACCGCATCGAGCTGAAGGGCATCGACTTCAAGGAGGACGGCAACAT
CCTGGGGCACAAGCTGGAGTACAACTACAACAGCCACAACGTCTATATCATGGCCGACAAGCAGAAGAAC
GGCATCAAGGTGAACTTCAAGATCCGCCACAACATCGAGGACGGCAGCGTGCAGCTCGCCGACCACTACC
AGCAGAACACCCCCATCGGCGACGGCCCCGTGCTGCTGCCCGACAACCACTACCTGAGCACCCAGTCCGC
CCTGAGCAAAGACCCCAACGAGAAGCGCGATCACATGGTCCTGCTGGAGTTCGTGACCGCCGCCGGGATC
ACTCTCGGCATGGACGAGCTGTACAAGTAGCTCGAGGCCGGCAAGGCCGGATCCAGACATGATAAGATAC
ATTGATGAGTTTGGACAAACCACAACTAGAATGCAGTGAAAAAAATGCTTTATTTGTGAAATTTGTGATG
CTATTGCTTTATTTGTAACCATTATAAGCTGCAATAAACAAGTTAACAACAACAATTGCATTCATTTTAT
GTTTCAGGTTCAGGGGGAGGTGTGGGAGGTTTTTTAAAGCAAGTAAAACCTCTACAAATGTGGTATGGCT
GATTATGATCCGGCTGCCTCGCGCGTTTCGGTGATGACGGTGAAAACCTCTGACACATGCAGCTCCCGGA
GACGGTCACAGCTTGTCTGTAAGCGGATGCCGGGAGCAGACAAGCCCGTCAGGGCGCGTCAGCGGGTGTT
GGCGGGTGTCGGGGCGCAGCCATGAGGTCGACTCTAGAGGATCGATCCCCGCCCCGGACGAACTAAACCT
GACTACGACATCTCTGCCCCTTCTTCGCGGGGCAGTGCATGTAATCCCTTCAGTTGGTTGGTACAACTTG
CCAACTGGGCCCTGTTCCACATGAAGGAGTGGGAATTGGCTCCGGTGCCCGTCAGTGGGCAGAGCGCACA
TCGCCCACAGTCCCCGAGAAGTTGGGGGGAGGGGTCGGCAATTGAACCGGTGCCTAGAGAAGGTGGCGCG
GGGTAAACTGGGAAAGTGATGTCGTGTACTGGCTCCGCCTTTTTCCCGAGGGTGGGGGAGAACCGTATAT
AAGTGCAGTAGTCGCCGTGAACGTTCTTTTTCGCAACGGGTTTGCCGCCAGAACACAGGTAAGTGCCGTG
TGTGGTTCCCGCGGGCCTGGCCTCTTTACGGGTTATGGCCCTTGCGTGCCTTGAATTACTTCCACCTGGC
TGCAGTACGTGATTCTTGATCCCGAGCTTCGGGTTGGAAGTGGGTGGGAGAGTTCGAGGCCTTGCGCTTA
AGGAGCCCCTTCGCCTCGTGCTTGAGTTGAGGCCTGGCCTGGGCGCTGGGGCCGCCGCGTGCGAATCTGG
TGGCACCTTCGCGCCTGTCTCGCTGCTTTCGATAAGTCTCTAGCCATTTAAAATTTTTGATGACCTGCTG
CGACGCTTTTTTTCTGGCAAGATAGTCTTGTAAATGCGGGCCAAGATCTGCACACTGGTATTTCGGTTTT
TGGGGCCGCGGGCGGCGACGGGGCCCGTGCGTCCCAGCGCACATGTTCGGCGAGGCGGGGCCTGCGAGCG
CGGCCACCGAGAATCGGACGGGGGTAGTCTCAAGCTGGCCGGCCTGCTCTGGTGCCTGGCCTCGCGCCGC
CGTGTATCGCCCCGCCCTGGGCGGCAAGGCTGGCCCGGTCGGCACCAGTTGCGTGAGCGGAAAGATGGCC
GCTTCCCGGCCCTGCTGCAGGGAGCTCAAAATGGAGGACGCGGCGCTCGGGAGAGCGGGCGGGTGAGTCA
CCCACACAAAGGAAAAGGGCCTTTCCGTCCTCAGCCGTCGCTTCATGTGACTCCACGGAGTACCGGGCGC
CGTCCAGGCACCTCGATTAGTTCTCGAGCTTTTGGAGTACGTCGTCTTTAGGTTGGGGGGAGGGGTTTTA
TGCGATGGAGTTTCCCCACACTGAGTGGGTGGAGACTGAAGTTAGGCCAGCTTGGCACTTGATGTAATTC
TCCTTGGAATTTGCCCTTTTTGAGTTTGGATCTTGGTTCATTCTCAAGCCTCAGACAGTGGTTCAAAGTT
TTTTTCTTCCATTTCAGGTGTCGTGAGGTACCGGATCCTCTAGAGTCGACTCCGGACGTCGACGGCCACC
ATGGTGAGCAAGGGCGAGGAGGATAACATGGCCATCATCAAGGAGTTCATGCGCTTCAAGGTGCACATGG
AGGGCTCCGTGAACGGCCACGAGTTCGAGATCGAGGGCGAGGGCGAGGGCCGCCCCTACGAGGGCACCCA
GACCGCCAAGCTGAAGGTGACCAAGGGTGGCCCCCTGCCCTTCGCCTGGGACATCCTGTCCCCTCAGTTC
ATGTACGGCTCCAAGGCCTACGTGAAGCACCCCGCCGACATCCCCGACTACTTGAAGCTGTCCTTCCCCG
AGGGCTTCAAGTGGGAGCGCGTGATGAACTTCGAGGACGGCGGCGTGGTGACCGTGACCCAGGACTCCTC
CCTGCAGGACGGCGAGTTCATCTACAAGGTGAAGCTGCGCGGCACCAACTTCCCCTCCGACGGCCCCGTA
ATGCAGAAGAAGACCATGGGCTGGGAGGCCTCCTCCGAGCGGATGTACCCCGAGGACGGCGCCCTGAAGG
GCGAGATCAAGCAGAGGCTGAAGCTGAAGGACGGCGGCCACTACGACGCTGAGGTCAAGACCACCTACAA
GGCCAAGAAGCCCGTGCAGCTGCCCGGCGCCTACAACGTCAACATCAAGTTGGACATCACCTCCCACAAC
GAGGACTACACCATCGTGGAACAGTACGAACGCGCCGAGGGCCGCCACTCCACCGGCGGCATGGACGAGC
TGTACAAGTAATGAGCGGCCGCTTCACTCCTCAGGTGCAGGCTGCCTATCAGAAGGTGGTGGCTGGTGTG
GCCAATGCCCTGGCTCACAAATACCACTGAGATCTTTTTCCCTCTGCCAAAAATTATGGGGACATCATGA
AGCCCCTTGAGCATCTGACTTCTGGCTAATAAAGGAAATTTATTTTCATTGCAATAGTGTGTTGGAATTT
TTTGTGTCTCTCACTCGGAAGGACATATGGGAGGGCAAATCATTTAAAACATCAGAATGAGTATTTGGTT
TAGAGTTTGGCAACATATGCCCATATGCTGGCTGCCATGAACAAAGGTTGGCTATAAAGAGGTCATCAGT
ATATGAAACAGCCCCCTGCTGTCCATTCCTTATTCCATAGAAAAGCCTTGACTTGAGGTTAGATTTTTTT
TATATTTTGTTTTGTGTTATTTTTTTCTTTAACATCCCTAAAATTTTCCTTACATGTTTTACTAGCCAGA
TTTTTCCTCCTCTCCTGACTACTCCCAGTCATAGCTGTCCCTCTTCTCCATGTACCTCCCAGGGGCCCAG
GAAGACTACGGGAGGCTACACCAACGTCAATCAGAGGGGCCTGTGTAGCTACCGATAAGCGGACCCTCAA
GAGGGCATTAGCAATAGTGTTTATAAGGCCCCCTTGTTAACCCTAAACGGGTAGCATATGCTTCCCGGGT
AGTAGTATATACTATCCAGACTAACCCTAATTCAATAGCATATGTTACCCAACGGGAAGCATATGCTATC
GAATTAGGGTTAGTAAAAGGGTCCTAAGGAACAGCGATATCTCCCACCCCATGAGCTGTCACGGTTTTAT
TTACATGGGGTCAGGATTCCACGAGGGTAGTGAACCATTTTAGTCACAAGGGCAGTGGCTGAAGATCAAG
GAGCGGGCAGTGAACTCTCCTGAATCTTCGCCTGCTTCTTCATTCTCCTTCGTTTAGCTAATAGAATAAC
TGCTGAGTTGTGAACAGTAAGGTGTATGTGAGGTGCTCGAAAACAAGGTTTCAGGTGACGCCCCCAGAAT
AAAATTTGGACGGGGGGTTCAGTGGTGGCATTGTGCTATGACACCAATATAACCCTCACAAACCCCTTGG
GCAATAAATACTAGTGTAGGAATGAAACATTCTGAATATCTTTAACAATAGAAATCCATGGGGTGGGGAC
AAGCCGTAAAGACTGGATGTCCATCTCACACGAATTTATGGCTATGGGCAACACATAATCCTAGTGCAAT
ATGATACTGGGGTTATTAAGATGTGTCCCAGGCAGGGACCAAGACAGGTGAACCATGTTGTTACACTCTA
TTTGTAACAAGGGGAAAGAGAGTGGACGCCGACAGCAGCGGACTCCACTGGTTGTCTCTAACACCCCCGA
AAATTAAACGGGGCTCCACGCCAATGGGGCCCATAAACAAAGACAAGTGGCCACTCTTTTTTTTGAAATT
GTGGAGTGGGGGCACGCGTCAGCCCCCACACGCCGCCCTGCGGTTTTGGACTGTAAAATAAGGGTGTAAT
AACTTGGCTGATTGTAACCCCGCTAACCACTGCGGTCAAACCACTTGCCCACAAAACCACTAATGGCACC
CCGGGGAATACCTGCATAAGTAGGTGGGCGGGCCAAGATAGGGGCGCGATTGCTGCGATCTGGAGGACAA
ATTACACACACTTGCGCCTGAGCGCCAAGCACAGGGTTGTTGGTCCTCATATTCACGAGGTCGCTGAGAG
CACGGTGGGCTAATGTTGCCATGGGTAGCATATACTACCCAAATATCTGGATAGCATATGCTATCCTAAT
CTATATCTGGGTAGCATAGGCTATCCTAATCTATATCTGGGTAGCATATGCTATCCTAATCTATATCTGG
GTAGTATATGCTATCCTAATTTATATCTGGGTAGCATAGGCTATCCTAATCTATATCTGGGTAGCATATG
CTATCCTAATCTATATCTGGGTAGTATATGCTATCCTAATCTGTATCCGGGTAGCATATGCTATCCTCAT
GCATATACCCCAAATATCTGGATAGCATATGCTATCCTAATCTATATCTGGGTAGCATAGGCTATCCTAA
TCTATATCTGGGTAGCATATGCTATCCTAATCTATATCTGGGTAGTATATGCTATCCTAATTTATATCTG
GGTAGCATAGGCTATCCTAATCTATATCTGGGTAGCATATGCTATCCTAATCTATATCTGGGTAGTATAT
GCTATCCTAATCTGTATCCGGGTAGCATATGCTATCCTCATGCATATACAGTCAGCATATGATACCCAGT
AGTAGAGTGGGAGTGCTATCCTTTGCATATGCCGCCACCTCCCAAGGGGGCGTGAATTTTCGCTGCTTGT
CCTTTTCCTGCTGGTTGCTCCCATTCTTAGGTGAATTTAAGGAGGCCAGGCTAAAGCCGTCGCATGTCTG
ATTGCTCACCAGGTAAATGTCGCTAATGTTTTCCAACGCGAGAAGGTGTTGAGCGCGGAGCTGAGTGACG
TGACAACATGGGTATGCCCAATTGCCCCATGTTGGGAGGACGAAAATGGTGACAAGACAGATGGCCAGAA
ATACACCAACAGCACGCATGATGTCTACTGGGGATTTATTCTTTAGTGCGGGGGAATACACGGCTTTTAA
TACGATTGAGGGCGTCTCCTAACAAGTTACATCACTCCTGCCCTTCCTCACCCTCATCTCCATCACCTCC
TTCATCTCCGTCATCTCCGTCATCACCCTCCGCGGCAGCCCCTTCCACCATAGGTGGAAACCAGGGAGGC
AAATCTACTCCATCGTCAAAGCTGCACACAGTCACCCTGATATTGCAGGTAGGAGCGGGCTTTGTCATAA
CAAGGTCCTTAATCGCATCCTTCAAAACCTCAGCAAATATATGAGTTTGTAAAAAGACCATGAAATAACA
GACAATGGACTCCCTTAGCGGGCCAGGTTGTGGGCCGGGTCCAGGGGCCATTCCAAAGGGGAGACGACTC
AATGGTGTAAGACGACATTGTGGAATAGCAAGGGCAGTTCCTCGCCTTAGGTTGTAAAGGGAGGTCTTAC
TACCTCCATATACGAACACACCGGCGACCCAAGTTCCTTCGTCGGTAGTCCTTTCTACGTGACTCCTAGC
CAGGAGAGCTCTTAAACCTTCTGCAATGTTCTCAAATTTCGGGTTGGAACCTCCTTGACCACGATGCTTT
CCAAACCACCCTCCTTTTTTGCGCCTGCCTCCATCACCCTGACCCCGGGGTCCAGTGCTTGGGCCTTCTC
CTGGGTCATCTGCGGGGCCCTGCTCTATCGCTCCCGGGGGCACGTCAGGCTCACCATCTGGGCCACCTTC
TTGGTGGTATTCAAAATAATCGGCTTCCCCTACAGGGTGGAAAAATGGCCTTCTACCTGGAGGGGGCCTG
CGCGGTGGAGACCCGGATGATGATGACTGACTACTGGGACTCCTGGGCCTCTTTTCTCCACGTCCACGAC
CTCTCCCCCTGGCTCTTTCACGACTTCCCCCCCTGGCTCTTTCACGTCCTCTACCCCGGCGGCCTCCACT
ACCTCCTCGACCCCGGCCTCCACTACCTCCTCGACCCCGGCCTCCACTGCCTCCTCGACCCCGGCCTCCA
CCTCCTGCTCCTGCCCCTCCTGCTCCTGCCCCTCCTCCTGCTCCTGCCCCTCCTGCCCCTCCTGCTCCTG
CCCCTCCTSCCCCTCCTGCTCCTGCCCCTCCTSCCCCTCCTGCTCCTSCCCCTCCTGCCCCTCCTCCTGC
TCCTGCCCCTCCTGCCCCTCCTCCTGCTCCTGCCCCTCCTGCCCCTCCTGCTCCTSCCCCTCCTSCCCCT
CCTGCTCCTGCCCCTCCTGCCCCTCCTSCTCCTGCCCCTCCTGCTCCTGCCCCTCCTGCTCCTGCCCCTC
CTGCTCCTGCCCCTCCTGCCCCTCCTGCCCCTCCTCCTGCTCCTGCCCCTCCTGCTCCTSCCCCTCCTGC
CCCTCCTGCCCCTCCTGCTCCTSCCCCTCCTCCTSCTCCTSCCCCTCCTGCCCCTCCTSCCCCTCCTCCT
GCTCCTGCCCCTCCTGCCCCTCCTCCTGCTCCTGCCCCTCCTCCTGCTCCTGCCCCTCCTSCCCCTCCTS
CCCCTCCTCCTSCTCCTGCCCCTCCTSCCCCTCCTCCTSCTCCTSCCCCTCCTCCTSCTCCTSCCCCTCC
TSCCCCTCCTSCCCCTCCTCCTSCTCCTGCCCCTCCTCCTSCTCCTSCCCCTCCTGCCCCTCCTGCCCCT
CCTGCCCCTCCTCCTGCTCCTGCCCCTCCTCCTGCTCCTGCCCCTCCTGCTCCTGCCCCTCCCGCTCCTG
CTCCTGCTCCTGTTCCACCGTGGGTCCCTTTGCAGCCAATGCAACTTGGACGTTTTTGGGGTCTCCGGAC
ACCATCTCTATGTCTTGGCCCTGATCCTGAGCCGCCCGGGGCTCCTGGTCTTCCGCCTCCTCGTCCTCGT
CCTCTTCCCCGTCCTCGTCCATGGTTATCACCCCCTCTTCTTTGAGGTCCACTGCCGCCGGAGCCTTCTG
GTCCAGATGTGTCTCCCTTCTCTCCTAGGCCATTTCCAGGTCCTGTACCTGGCCCCTCGTCAGACATGAT
TCACACTAAAAGAGATCAATAGACATCTTTATTAGACGACGCTCAGTGAATACAGGGAGTGCAGACTCCT
GCCCCCTCCAACAGCCCCCCCACCCTCATCCCCTTCATGGTCGCTGTCAGACAGATCCAGGTCTGAAAAT
TCCCCATCCTCCGAACCATCCTCGTCCTCATCACCAATTACTCGCAGCCCGGAAAACTCCCGCTGAACAT
CCTCAAGATTTGCGTCCTGAGCCTCAAGCCAGGCCTCAAATTCCTCGTCCCCCTTTTTGCTGGACGGTAG
GGATGGGGATTCTCGGGACCCCTCCTCTTCCTCTTCAAGGTCACCAGACAGAGATGCTACTGGGGCAACG
GAAGAAAAGCTGGGTGCGGCCTGTGAGGATCAGCTTATCGATGATAAGCTGTCAAACATGAGAATTCTTG
AAGACGAAAGGGCCTCGTGATACGCCTATTTTTATAGGTTAATGTCATGATAATAATGGTTTCTTAGACG
TCAGGTGGCACTTTTCGGGGAAATGTGCGCGGAACCCCTATTTGTTTATTTTTCTAAATACATTCAAATA
TGTATCCGCTCATGAGACAATAACCCTGATAAATGCTTCAATAATATTGAAAAAGGAAGAGTATGAGTAT
TCAACATTTCCGTGTCGCCCTTATTCCCTTTTTTGCGGCATTTTGCCTTCCTGTTTTTGCTCACCCAGAA
ACGCTGGTGAAAGTAAAAGATGCTGAAGATCAGTTGGGTGCACGAGTGGGTTACATCGAACTGGATCTCA
ACAGCGGTAAGATCCTTGAGAGTTTTCGCCCCGAAGAACGTTTTCCAATGATGAGCACTTTTAAAGTTCT
GCTATGTGGCGCGGTATTATCCCGTGTTGACGCCGGGCAAGAGCAACTCGGTCGCCGCATACACTATTCT
CAGAATGACTTGGTTGAGTACTCACCAGTCACAGAAAAGCATCTTACGGATGGCATGACAGTAAGAGAAT
TATGCAG
Features (pLannotate 1.2.2; 33 found; start..end, strand, type, name):
    667..1255    +  rep_origin     ori: high-copy-number ColE1/pMB1/pBR322/pUC origin of replication
   1301..1459    -  CDS            TcR (fragment): tetracycline efflux protein; tet; confers resistance to tetracycline
   1580..1780    -  CDS            MDV035 (fragment): UL24_GAHVM - Protein inferred from homology: Swiss-Prot protein existence level 3. May play a role in the dispersal of host nucleolin from the nucleolus throughout the nucleus leading to a decrease in ribosome biogenesis. From Gallid herpesvirus 2 (strain Chicken/Md5/ATCC VR-987) (GaHV-2) (Marek's disease herpesvirus type 1).
   1769..1831    +  promoter       Mini-TK promoter: minimal herpes simplex virus (HSV) thymidine kinase promoter
   1874..2911    +  CDS            HygR: hygromycin B phosphotransferase confers resistance to hygromycin
   2953..3001    +  polyA_signal   HSV TK poly(A) signal: herpes simplex virus thymidine kinase polyadenylation signal (Cole and Stacy, 1985)
   3201..3425    +  CDS            gH (fragment): GH_HHV11 - Experimental evidence at protein level: Swiss-Prot protein existence level 1. The heterodimer glycoprotein H-glycoprotein L is required for the fusion of viral and plasma membranes leading to virus entry into the host cell. Following initial binding to host receptor, membrane fusion is mediated by the fusion machinery composed of gB and the heterodimer gH/gL. May also be involved in the fusion between the virion envelope and the outer nuclear membrane during virion morphogenesis. From Human herpesvirus 1 (strain 17) (HHV-1) (Human herpes simplex virus 1).
   3456..3481    -  CDS            bla(M) (fragment): β-lactamase lacking the signal sequence; bla(M); allows cytosolic expression of β-lactamase
   3518..3570    -  misc_feature   bom (fragment): basis of mobility region from pBR322
   3725..4104    +  enhancer       CMV enhancer: human cytomegalovirus immediate early enhancer
   4105..4303    +  promoter       CMV promoter: human cytomegalovirus (CMV) immediate early promoter
   4302..4323    +  promoter       PLtetO-1 promoter (fragment): modified phage lambda PL promoter with tet operator sites (Lutz and Bujard, 1997)
   4329..4348    +  promoter       tight TRE promoter (fragment): Tet-responsive promoter PTight, consisting of seven tet operator sequences followed by the minimal CMV promoter
   4415..4439    +  misc_feature   MCS (fragment): pUC18/19 multiple cloning site
   4440..4500    +  promoter       SV40 promoter (fragment): SV40 early promoter
   4531..5103    +  intron         β-globin intron: intron from rabbit β-globin gene
   5121..5837    +  CDS            EGFP: EGFP is a basic (constitutively fluorescent) green fluorescent protein published in 1996, derived from Aequorea victoria. It is reported to be a rapidly-maturing weak dimer with moderate acid sensitivity.
   5860..5994    -  polyA_signal   SV40 poly(A) signal: SV40 polyadenylation signal
   6017..6100    -  CDS            large T antigen (fragment): large T antigen from SV40 (simian virus 40)
   6103..6143    +  CDS            rop (fragment): Rop protein, which maintains plasmids at low copy number; rop
   6255..6273    -  misc_feature   MCS (fragment): pUC18/19 multiple cloning site
   6408..7586    +  promoter       EF-1α promoter: strong constitutive promoter for human elongation factor EF-1α
   7593..7610    +  misc_feature   MCS (fragment): pUC18/19 multiple cloning site
   7631..8338    +  CDS            mCherry: mCherry is a basic (constitutively fluorescent) red fluorescent protein published in 2004, derived from Discosoma sp.. It is reported to be a very rapidly-maturing monomer with low acid sensitivity.
   8353..8427    +  CDS            HBB (fragment): HBB_PONPY - Experimental evidence at transcript level: Swiss-Prot protein existence level 2. Involved in oxygen transport from the lung to the various peripheral tissues. From Pongo pygmaeus (Bornean orangutan).
   8498..8553    +  polyA_signal   β-globin poly(A) signal: rabbit β-globin polyadenylation signal (Gil and Proudfoot, 1987)
   9006..10608   -  rep_origin     oriP (fragment): Epstein-Barr virus oriP replication origin (Yates et al., 2000)
  10721..10939   -  CDS            gL (fragment): GL_EBVB9 - Experimental evidence at protein level: Swiss-Prot protein existence level 1. The heterodimer glycoprotein H-glycoprotein L is required for the fusion of viral and plasma membranes leading to virus entry into the host cell. Acts as a functional inhibitor of gH and maintains gH in an inhibited form. Upon binding to host integrins, gL dissociates from gH leading to activation of the viral fusion glycoproteins gB and gH. Fusion of EBV with B-lymphocytes requires the additional receptor- binding protein gp42, which forms a complex with gH/gL. The heterodimer gH/gL targets also host EPHA
  11022..12947   -  CDS            EBNA1: Epstein-Barr nuclear antigen 1, also known as EBNA-1 crucial for latent viral infection, and for episomal amplification of vectors containing the oriP origin (Okita et al., 2013)
  12985..13329   -  CDS            BRRF2_EBVB9 (fragment): Protein inferred from homology: Swiss-Prot protein existence level 3. From Epstein-Barr virus (strain B95-8) (HHV-4) (Human herpesvirus 4).
  13332..13355   -  promoter       tet promoter (fragment): E. coli promoter for tetracycline efflux protein gene
  13468..13572   +  promoter       AmpR promoter: bla
  13573..496     +  CDS            AmpR (across the origin): β-lactamase; bla; confers resistance to ampicillin, carbenicillin, and related antibiotics
