[The description below was written by a language model from this plasmid's Addgene catalogue record and pLannotate feature annotations shown in this document.]
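Description:
CMV+ episome is a mammalian expression and synthetic-biology plasmid built on the pCEP4 backbone, an Epstein-Barr virus-based vector that persists extrachromosomally in mammalian cells. Episomal maintenance depends on the EBV oriP origin together with the EBNA1 coding sequence, both annotated in the sequence. The depositor notes that oriP carries a deletion inherited from the parental pCEP4-derived plasmid, consistent with its annotation as a fragment. Mammalian cells carrying the plasmid are selected with hygromycin through an HSV TK promoter–HygR–TK poly(A) cassette. In E. coli the plasmid replicates from a ColE1/pUC-type origin and is selected with ampicillin (AmpR). The catalogue lists it as low copy.

The payload comprises two independent fluorescent reporter cassettes. The first is the "CMV+" circuit output: the CMV enhancer and promoter followed by a TetO2 operator site (pCMV-tetO2) drive eGFP, with rabbit β-globin intron II placed in the 5' UTR. The record also states that a WPRE was added to the 3' UTR to boost transcript expression, but no WPRE appears in the automated feature table, which shows only an SV40 poly(A) signal downstream of EGFP, annotated on the reverse strand. No Tet repressor coding sequence is annotated, so the operator sites are not regulated by anything identified on this plasmid. The second cassette, EF-1α promoter–mCherry–rabbit β-globin terminator, provides a constitutive red signal that reports plasmid dosage in each cell. Comparing green output with red dosage signal lets users measure how circuit expression scales with gene copy number, in the context of work on buffering gene dosage variation between individual mammalian cells. The sequenced record is slightly shorter than the catalogued total size.
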