Addgene plasmid #169742: CMV+ episome
Purpose: CMV+ circuit on an episomal vector. This plasmid encodes eGFP to report circuit output levels. This plasmid also encodes a separate mCherry expression cassette to monitor plasmid dosage.
Depositing lab: Francois St-Pierre. Depositing organization: Baylor College of Medicine. Publication: A synthetic circuit for buffering gene dosage variation between individual mammalian cells. Yang J, Lee J, Land MA, Lai S, Igoshin OA, St-Pierre F. Nat Commun. 2021 Jul 5;12(1):4132. doi: 10.1038/s41467-021-23889-0. PubMed 34226556.
Backbone
  Vector backbone: pCEP4
  Backbone manufacturer: Invitrogen
  Backbone size w/o insert (bp): 13296
  Total vector size (bp): 14016
  Modifications to backbone: TetO2 site and rabbit beta-globin intron II (bGlob intron) are added to the 5' UTR. Woodchuck hepatitis virus post-transcriptional regulatory element (WPRE) is added to the 3' UTR. This plasmid also has a separate mCherry expression cassette: EF1a promoter-mCherry-rbGlob terminator.
  Vector type: Mammalian Expression, Synthetic Biology
  Selectable markers: Hygromycin
Growth in bacteria
  Bacterial resistance: Ampicillin, 100 μg/mL
  Growth temperature: 37°C
  Growth strain: DH5alpha
  Copy number: Low Copy
Gene/Insert
  Gene/Insert name: eGFP
  Insert size (bp): 720
  Promoter: pCMV-tetO2
  Cloning method: Gibson Cloning
  Sequencing primers: 5′ cgcaaatgggcggtaggcgtg; 3′ gcaatagcatcacaaatttc
Terms and licenses: Academic/Nonprofit Terms; Industry Terms: Not Available to Industry
Depositor comments: Please note the OriP sequence contains a deletion that is also found in Addgene plasmid (pCEP4-CXCR4) which was used as the backbone.
How to cite: CMV+ episome was a gift from Francois St-Pierre (Addgene plasmid # 169742 ; http://n2t.net/addgene:169742 ; RRID:Addgene_169742)
